Addgene plasmid #37750: pUASp YFP RabX1 WT
Depositing lab: Matthew Scott. Depositing organization: Stanford University. Publication: Thirty-one flavors of Drosophila rab proteins. Zhang J, Schulze KL, Hiesinger PR, Suyama K, Wang S, Fish M, Acar M, Hoskins RA, Bellen HJ, Scott MP. Genetics. 2007 Jun;176(2):1307-22. Epub 2007 Apr 3. 10.1534/genetics.106.066761 PubMed 17409086.
Backbone
  Vector backbone: pUASp
  Backbone size w/o insert (bp): 9939
  Vector type: Insect Expression ; Drosophila
Growth in bacteria
  Bacterial resistance: Ampicillin, 100 μg/mL
  Growth temperature: 37°C
  Growth strain: Top10
  Copy number: Unknown
Gene/Insert
  Gene/Insert name: RabX1
  Species: D. melanogaster (fly)
  Entrez Gene: chrw (a.k.a. Dmel_CG3870, AAF47018, CG3870, Chrw, DmRabX1, Dmel\CG3870, RAB5c, RabX1, chr, l(2)k06908)
  Promoter: GAL4
  Tag / fusion protein: YFP (N terminal on backbone)
  Cloning method: Gateway Cloning
  Sequencing primers: 5′ EGFP-C; 3′ pUASp-3 (5'-AGGTTTAACCAGGGGATGCT-3')
Terms and licenses: Academic/Nonprofit Terms; Industry Terms: Not Available to Industry
How to cite: pUASp YFP RabX1 WT was a gift from Matthew Scott (Addgene plasmid # 37750 ; http://n2t.net/addgene:37750 ; RRID:Addgene_37750)
