[The description below was written by a language model from this plasmid's Addgene catalogue record.]
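Description:
pUASp YFP RabX1 WT is a Drosophila expression plasmid built on the pUASp backbone (about 9.9 kb without the insert), a vector type generally used for GAL4-responsive transgene expression in flies, including the female germline. It is propagated in E. coli under ampicillin selection. The copy number is listed as unknown, and no feature table is provided, so the origin of replication, any fly transformation marker and any transposon ends are not documented in the record.

The payload is the wild-type coding sequence of Drosophila melanogaster RabX1, annotated under the gene chrw (CG3870), which was introduced by Gateway recombination. The backbone supplies a YFP tag that is fused to the N terminus of the Rab protein. N-terminal tagging is the usual choice for Rab GTPases because it leaves the C-terminal region, which is normally lipid-modified for membrane attachment, unobstructed. The promoter field is given as GAL4, meaning that transcription depends on upstream activating sequences bound by the yeast GAL4 activator. The fusion is therefore expressed only in tissues or cells where a GAL4 driver is present, giving spatial and temporal control through the binary GAL4/UAS system.

The "WT" designation and the associated publication, a survey of the Drosophila Rab protein family, indicate that the plasmid belongs to a wider set of tagged Rab constructs. It is suited to generating transgenic flies or transfecting cells in order to visualise the subcellular localisation and membrane-trafficking behaviour of RabX1 by fluorescence, and it can serve as the unmutated reference for any variant forms.
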