>Addgene plasmid #37750 | pUASp YFP RabX1 WT | addgene partial sequence | sequence record 55805 | EGFP-C 5'-CATGGTCCTGCTGGAGTTCGTG-3'
GAGCTGTACAAGTCCGGACTCAGATCTCGAGCTCAAGCTTCGAATTCTGCAGTCGACGGTACCGCGGGCC
CGGGATCATCAACAAGTTTGTACAAAAAAGCAGGCTTAATGCGCGGAATCGAGGGCAAAGTGCTTGTTCT
GGGCTCGCGAGGTGTGGGCAAAACACGTTTGGTCATCCGCTACATAAAGAACACGCTGCACCGCAAGGAG
AGCGAGGTGCCCACGATAGCCGTGTCCTTCTTCACGTGCAACATCATCCTGGACGAGGTCAAAATTAAAT
TGCAAATCTGGGATACAGCTGGCCAGGAGCGGTATCGGGCGGTGGCGCCCATGTACTACAGGAATGCCAA
CGCCGCCATTCTGGTCTTCGATCTAACGCAGTACAAGACCTTCACGGAGATCAAGTCGTGGATTCAGGAA
CTGCACCGCAATGTCCAGGACCCGATGATACTGACGCTGGTGGGTAACAAGATGGACATGCAGGCGCAGC
GAGCGGTCTCCCGGGAGGAGGCCTTCGTCTTCGCCACCTCCATTGGGGCCACCTACTTCGAAACATCCAC
CGAAACGGATCAGGGACTGGAGCAAGTGTTCATCTCCACTGCCCAGGGACTGGTTCGCCTGGCAGACGAG
GGCAAGAGTCCGTCGCTGCGCTCCTTCCAGTCGACTGATTCGCTGGCCTACACCAACACCAACACTGCCT
TCAGTCACACGGTGGCCGCCCTGGCCAGGAGTTCCGGAAATGCAGCGTTTCGTCTGCCCTACGTGGACAT
TGGCTTGGCG
